Addgene plasmid #82911: pDONR223_EGFR_p.ELREA_746del
Purpose: Gateway Donor vector containing EGFR, part of the Target Accelerator Plasmid Collection.
Depositing lab: Jesse Boehm & Matthew Meyerson & David Root. Depositing organization: Broad Institute. Publication: High-throughput Phenotyping of Lung Cancer Somatic Mutations. Berger AH, Brooks AN, Wu X, Shrestha Y, Chouinard C, Piccioni F, Bagul M, Kamburov A, Imielinski M, Hogstrom L, Zhu C, Yang X, Pantel S, Sakai R, Watson J, Kaplan N, Campbell JD, Singh S, Root DE, Narayan R, Natoli T, Lahr DL, Tirosh I, Tamayo P, Getz G, Wong B, Doench J, Subramanian A, Golub TR, Meyerson M, Boehm JS. Cancer Cell. 2016 Aug 8;30(2):214-28. doi: 10.1016/j.ccell.2016.06.022. Epub 2016 Jul 28. PubMed 27478040.
Backbone
  Vector backbone: pDONR223
  Backbone manufacturer: Invitrogen
  Vector type: Gateway Entry vector
Growth in bacteria
  Bacterial resistance: Spectinomycin, 50 μg/mL
  Growth temperature: 37°C
  Growth strain: DH5alpha
  Copy number: High Copy
Gene/Insert
  Gene/Insert name: EGFR
  Species: H. sapiens (human)
  Mutation: Deletion of residues 746-750 (ELREA)
  GenBank ID: NM_005228
  Entrez Gene: EGFR (a.k.a. ERBB, ERBB1, ERRP, HER1, NISBD2, NNCIS, PIG61, mENA)
  Promoter: None
  Cloning method: Gateway Cloning
  Sequencing primers: 5′ M13pUC-fwd; 3′ M13-Rev
Terms and licenses: Academic/Nonprofit Terms; Industry Terms: Not Available to Industry
Depositor comments: CLOSED (stop codon immediately follows insert)
How to cite: pDONR223_EGFR_p.ELREA_746del was a gift from Jesse Boehm & Matthew Meyerson & David Root (Addgene plasmid # 82911 ; http://n2t.net/addgene:82911 ; RRID:Addgene_82911)
