[The description below was written by a language model from this plasmid's Addgene catalogue record and pLannotate feature annotations shown in this document.]
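Description:
pDONR223_EGFR_p.ELREA_746del is a Gateway entry clone built on the Invitrogen pDONR223 backbone, carrying a mutant human EGFR open reading frame and belonging to the Target Accelerator Plasmid Collection. The 6.4 kb plasmid is maintained in E. coli at high copy through a ColE1/pUC-type origin and is selected with spectinomycin. Resistance is provided by the aadA (SmR) aminoglycoside adenylyltransferase gene, which sits downstream of a fragment of a class 1 integron Pc promoter and a remnant of a gentamicin resistance gene. Short lacZα and lacI fragments and the rrnB T1 and T2 terminators are backbone remnants. The terminators help insulate the cloning region from read-through transcription.

The insert is the EGFR precursor coding sequence (reference NM_005228) with an in-frame deletion of residues 746–750 (ELREA). It is a "closed" clone, meaning a stop codon immediately follows the ORF, so the protein cannot be fused to C-terminal tags supplied by a destination vector. The ORF is flanked by two attL recombination sites in opposite orientations (both labelled attL3 by the automated annotation), which allow LR Clonase-mediated transfer into any compatible Gateway destination vector. The record lists no promoter for the insert. The only nearby promoter is a T7 promoter just outside the downstream attL site, pointing back toward the insert in the antisense direction, so the plasmid serves as a shuttle and archive clone rather than an expression construct. It was deposited with a study on high-throughput phenotyping of lung cancer somatic mutations, and its typical use is to move this EGFR variant into expression vectors for functional comparison with other alleles.
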