Features (pLannotate 1.2.2; 12 found; start..end, strand, type, name):
     38..74      -  CDS            lacZα (fragment): LacZα fragment of β-galactosidase; lacZ fragment
     91..186     +  protein_bind   attL3: mutant version of attL; recombination site for the Gateway® LR reaction LR Clonase™
    189..3806    +  CDS            EGFR: precursor of human epidermal growth factor receptor
   3808..3903    -  protein_bind   attL3: mutant version of attL; recombination site for the Gateway® LR reaction LR Clonase™
   3922..3940    -  promoter       T7 promoter: promoter for bacteriophage T7 RNA polymerase
   4130..4153    +  promoter       Pc promoter (fragment): intI1 (promoter lies within the coding sequence); class 1 integron promoter
   4329..4385    +  CDS            GmR (fragment): gentamycin acetyltransferase; aacC1; confers resistance to gentamycin
   4392..5183    +  CDS            SmR: aminoglycoside adenylyltransferase (Murphy, 1985); aadA; confers resistance to spectinomycin and streptomycin
   5276..5864    +  rep_origin     ori: high-copy-number ColE1/pMB1/pBR322/pUC origin of replication
   6047..6139    +  CDS            lacI (fragment): lac repressor; lacI; The lac repressor binds to the lac operator to inhibit transcription in E. coli. This inhibition can be relieved by adding lactose or isopropyl-β-D-thiogalactopyranoside (IPTG).
   6194..6221    -  terminator     rrnB T2 terminator: transcription terminator T2 from the E. coli rrnB gene
   6353..6396    +  terminator     rrnB T1 terminator: Escherichia coli rrnB; transcription terminator T1 from the E. coli rrnB gene
>Addgene plasmid #82911 | pDONR223_EGFR_p.ELREA_746del | addgene full sequence | sequence record 162231 | Addgene NGS Result
GGCAGTTCCCTACTCTCGCGTTAACGCTAGCATGGATGTTTTCCCAGTCACGACGTTGTAAAACGACGGC
CAGTCTTAAGCTCGGGCCCCAAATAATGATTTTATTTTGACTGATAGTGACCTGTTCGTTGCAACAAATT
GATGAGCAATGCTTTTTTATAATGCCAACTTTGTACAAAAAAGTTGGCATGCGACCCTCCGGGACGGCCG
GGGCAGCGCTCCTGGCGCTGCTGGCTGCGCTCTGCCCGGCGAGTCGGGCTCTGGAGGAAAAGAAAGTTTG
CCAAGGCACGAGTAACAAGCTCACGCAGTTGGGCACTTTTGAAGATCATTTTCTCAGCCTCCAGAGGATG
TTCAATAACTGTGAGGTGGTCCTTGGGAATTTGGAAATTACCTATGTGCAGAGGAATTATGATCTTTCCT
TCTTAAAGACCATCCAGGAGGTGGCTGGTTATGTCCTCATTGCCCTCAACACAGTGGAGCGAATTCCTTT
GGAAAACCTGCAGATCATCAGAGGAAATATGTACTACGAAAATTCCTATGCCTTAGCAGTCTTATCTAAC
TATGATGCAAATAAAACCGGACTGAAGGAGCTGCCCATGAGAAATTTACAGGAAATCCTGCATGGCGCCG
TGCGGTTCAGCAACAACCCTGCCCTGTGCAACGTGGAGAGCATCCAGTGGCGGGACATAGTCAGCAGTGA
CTTTCTCAGCAACATGTCGATGGACTTCCAGAACCACCTGGGCAGCTGCCAAAAGTGTGATCCAAGCTGT
CCCAATGGGAGCTGCTGGGGTGCAGGAGAGGAGAACTGCCAGAAACTGACCAAAATCATCTGTGCCCAGC
AGTGCTCCGGGCGCTGCCGTGGCAAGTCCCCCAGTGACTGCTGCCACAACCAGTGTGCTGCAGGCTGCAC
AGGCCCCCGGGAGAGCGACTGCCTGGTCTGCCGCAAATTCCGAGACGAAGCCACGTGCAAGGACACCTGC
CCCCCACTCATGCTCTACAACCCCACCACGTACCAGATGGATGTGAACCCCGAGGGCAAATACAGCTTTG
GTGCCACCTGCGTGAAGAAGTGTCCCCGTAATTATGTGGTGACAGATCACGGCTCGTGCGTCCGAGCCTG
TGGGGCCGACAGCTATGAGATGGAGGAAGACGGCGTCCGCAAGTGTAAGAAGTGCGAAGGGCCTTGCCGC
AAAGTGTGTAACGGAATAGGTATTGGTGAATTTAAAGACTCACTCTCCATAAATGCTACGAATATTAAAC
ACTTCAAAAACTGCACCTCCATCAGTGGCGATCTCCACATCCTGCCGGTGGCATTTAGGGGTGACTCCTT
CACACATACTCCTCCTCTGGATCCACAGGAACTGGATATTCTGAAAACCGTAAAGGAAATCACAGGGTTT
TTGCTGATTCAGGCTTGGCCTGAAAACAGGACGGACCTCCATGCCTTTGAGAACCTAGAAATCATACGCG
GCAGGACCAAGCAACATGGTCAGTTTTCTCTTGCAGTCGTCAGCCTGAACATAACATCCTTGGGATTACG
CTCCCTCAAGGAGATAAGTGATGGAGATGTGATAATTTCAGGAAACAAAAATTTGTGCTATGCAAATACA
ATAAACTGGAAAAAACTGTTTGGGACCTCCGGTCAGAAAACCAAAATTATAAGCAACAGAGGTGAAAACA
GCTGCAAGGCCACAGGCCAGGTCTGCCATGCCTTGTGCTCCCCCGAGGGCTGCTGGGGCCCGGAGCCCAG
GGACTGCGTCTCTTGCCGGAATGTCAGCCGAGGCAGGGAATGCGTGGACAAGTGCAACCTTCTGGAGGGT
GAGCCAAGGGAGTTTGTGGAGAACTCTGAGTGCATACAGTGCCACCCAGAGTGCCTGCCTCAGGCCATGA
ACATCACCTGCACAGGACGGGGACCAGACAACTGTATCCAGTGTGCCCACTACATTGACGGCCCCCACTG
CGTCAAGACCTGCCCGGCAGGAGTCATGGGAGAAAACAACACCCTGGTCTGGAAGTACGCAGACGCCGGC
CATGTGTGCCACCTGTGCCATCCAAACTGCACCTACGGATGCACTGGGCCAGGTCTTGAAGGCTGTCCAA
CGAATGGGCCTAAGATCCCGTCCATCGCCACTGGGATGGTGGGGGCCCTCCTCTTGCTGCTGGTGGTGGC
CCTGGGGATCGGCCTCTTCATGCGAAGGCGCCACATCGTTCGGAAGCGCACGCTGCGGAGGCTGCTGCAG
GAGAGGGAGCTTGTGGAGCCTCTTACACCCAGTGGAGAAGCTCCCAACCAAGCTCTCTTGAGGATCTTGA
AGGAAACTGAATTCAAAAAGATCAAAGTGCTGGGCTCCGGTGCGTTCGGCACGGTGTATAAGGGACTCTG
GATCCCAGAAGGTGAGAAAGTTAAAATTCCCGTCGCTATCAAAACATCTCCGAAAGCCAACAAGGAAATC
CTCGATGAAGCCTACGTGATGGCCAGCGTGGACAACCCCCACGTGTGCCGCCTGCTGGGCATCTGCCTCA
CCTCCACCGTGCAACTCATCACGCAGCTCATGCCCTTCGGCTGCCTCCTGGACTATGTCCGGGAACACAA
AGACAATATTGGCTCCCAGTACCTGCTCAACTGGTGTGTGCAGATCGCAAAGGGCATGAACTACTTGGAG
GACCGTCGCTTGGTGCACCGCGACCTGGCAGCCAGGAACGTACTGGTGAAAACACCGCAGCATGTCAAGA
TCACAGATTTTGGGCTGGCCAAACTGCTGGGTGCGGAAGAGAAAGAATACCATGCAGAAGGAGGCAAAGT
GCCTATCAAGTGGATGGCATTGGAATCAATTTTACACAGAATCTATACCCACCAGAGTGATGTCTGGAGC
TACGGGGTGACCGTTTGGGAGTTGATGACCTTTGGATCCAAGCCATATGACGGAATCCCTGCCAGCGAGA
TCTCCTCCATCCTGGAGAAAGGAGAACGCCTCCCTCAGCCACCCATATGTACCATCGATGTCTACATGAT
CATGGTCAAGTGCTGGATGATAGACGCAGATAGTCGCCCAAAGTTCCGTGAGTTGATCATCGAATTCTCC
AAAATGGCCCGAGACCCCCAGCGCTACCTTGTCATTCAGGGGGATGAAAGAATGCATTTGCCAAGTCCTA
CAGACTCCAACTTCTACCGTGCCCTGATGGATGAAGAAGACATGGACGACGTGGTGGATGCCGACGAGTA
CCTCATCCCACAGCAGGGCTTCTTCAGCAGCCCCTCCACGTCACGGACTCCCCTCCTGAGCTCTCTGAGT
GCAACCAGCAACAATTCCACCGTGGCTTGCATTGATAGAAATGGGCTGCAAAGCTGTCCCATCAAGGAAG
ACAGCTTCTTGCAGCGATACAGCTCAGACCCCACAGGCGCCTTGACTGAGGACAGCATAGACGACACCTT
CCTCCCAGTGCCTGAATACATAAACCAGTCCGTTCCCAAAAGGCCCGCTGGCTCTGTGCAGAATCCTGTC
TATCACAATCAGCCTCTGAACCCCGCGCCCAGCAGAGACCCACACTACCAGGACCCCCACAGCACTGCAG
TGGGCAACCCCGAGTATCTCAACACTGTCCAGCCCACCTGTGTCAACAGCACATTCGACAGCCCTGCCCA
CTGGGCCCAGAAAGGCAGCCACCAAATTAGCCTGGACAACCCTGACTACCAGCAGGACTTCTTTCCCAAG
GAAGCCAAGCCAAATGGCATCTTTAAGGGCTCCACAGCTGAAAATGCAGAATACCTAAGGGTCGCGCCAC
AAAGCAGTGAATTTATTGGAGCATGACCAACTTTCTTGTACAAAGTTGGCATTATAAGAAAGCATTGCTT
ATCAATTTGTTGCAACGAACAGGTCACTATCAGTCAAAATAAAATCATTATTTGCCATCCAGCTGATATC
CCCTATAGTGAGTCGTATTACATGGTCATAGCTGTTTCCTGGCAGCTCTGGCCCGTGTCTCAAAATCTCT
GATGTTACATTGCACAAGATAAAAATATATCATCATGCCTCCTCTAGACCAGCCAGGACAGAAATGCCTC
GACTTCGCTGCTACCCAAGGTTGCCGGGTGACGCACACCGTGGAAACGGATGAAGGCACGAACCCAGTGG
ACATAAGCCTGTTCGGTTCGTAAGCTGTAATGCAAGTAGCGTATGCGCTCACGCAACTGGTCCAGAACCT
TGACCGAACGCAGCGGTGGTAACGGCGCAGTGGCGGTTTTCATGGCTTGTTATGACTGTTTTTTTGGGGT
ACAGTCTATGCCTCGGGCATCCAAGCAGCAAGCGCGTTACGCCGTGGGTCGATGTTTGATGTTATGGAGC
AGCAACGATGTTACGCAGCAGGGCAGTCGCCCTAAAACAAAGTTAAACATTATGAGGGAAGCGGTGATCG
CCGAAGTATCGACTCAACTATCAGAGGTAGTTGGCGTCATCGAGCGCCATCTCGAACCGACGTTGCTGGC
CGTACATTTGTACGGCTCCGCAGTGGATGGCGGCCTGAAGCCACACAGTGATATTGATTTGCTGGTTACG
GTGACCGTAAGGCTTGATGAAACAACGCGGCGAGCTTTGATCAACGACCTTTTGGAAACTTCGGCTTCCC
CTGGAGAGAGCGAGATTCTCCGCGCTGTAGAAGTCACCATTGTTGTGCACGACGACATCATTCCGTGGCG
TTATCCAGCTAAGCGCGAACTGCAATTTGGAGAATGGCAGCGCAATGACATTCTTGCAGGTATCTTCGAG
CCAGCCACGATCGACATTGATCTGGCTATCTTGCTGACAAAAGCAAGAGAACATAGCGTTGCCTTGGTAG
GTCCAGCGGCGGAGGAACTCTTTGATCCGGTTCCTGAACAGGATCTATTTGAGGCGCTAAATGAAACCTT
AACGCTATGGAACTCGCCGCCCGACTGGGCTGGCGATGAGCGAAATGTAGTGCTTACGTTGTCCCGCATT
TGGTACAGCGCAGTAACCGGCAAAATCGCGCCGAAGGATGTCGCTGCCGACTGGGCAATGGAGCGCCTGC
CGGCCCAGTATCAGCCCGTCATACTTGAAGCTAGACAGGCTTATCTTGGACAAGAAGAAGATCGCTTGGC
CTCGCGCGCAGATCAGTTGGAAGAATTTGTCCACTACGTGAAAGGCGAGATCACCAAGGTAGTCGGCAAA
TAACCCTCGAGCCACCCATGACCAAAATCCCTTAACGTGAGTTACGCGTCGTTCCACTGAGCGTCAGACC
CCGTAGAAAAGATCAAAGGATCTTCTTGAGATCCTTTTTTTCTGCGCGTAATCTGCTGCTTGCAAACAAA
AAAACCACCGCTACCAGCGGTGGTTTGTTTGCCGGATCAAGAGCTACCAACTCTTTTTCCGAAGGTAACT
GGCTTCAGCAGAGCGCAGATACCAAATACTGTTCTTCTAGTGTAGCCGTAGTTAGGCCACCACTTCAAGA
ACTCTGTAGCACCGCCTACATACCTCGCTCTGCTAATCCTGTTACCAGTGGCTGCTGCCAGTGGCGATAA
GTCGTGTCTTACCGGGTTGGACTCAAGACGATAGTTACCGGATAAGGCGCAGCGGTCGGGCTGAACGGGG
GGTTCGTGCACACAGCCCAGCTTGGAGCGAACGACCTACACCGAACTGAGATACCTACAGCGTGAGCTAT
GAGAAAGCGCCACGCTTCCCGAAGGGAGAAAGGCGGACAGGTATCCGGTAAGCGGCAGGGTCGGAACAGG
AGAGCGCACGAGGGAGCTTCCAGGGGGAAACGCCTGGTATCTTTATAGTCCTGTCGGGTTTCGCCACCTC
TGACTTGAGCGTCGATTTTTGTGATGCTCGTCAGGGGGGCGGAGCCTATGGAAAAACGCCAGCAACGCGG
CCTTTTTACGGTTCCTGGCCTTTTGCTGGCCTTTTGCTCACATGTTCTTTCCTGCGTTATCCCCTGATTC
TGTGGATAACCGTATTACCGCCTTTGAGTGAGCTGATACCGCTCGCCGCAGCCGAACGACCGAGCGCAGC
GAGTCAGTGAGCGAGGAAGCGGAAGAGCGCCCAATACGCAAACCGCCTCTCCCCGCGCGTTGGCCGATTC
ATTAATGCAGCTGGCACGACAGGTTTCCCGACTGGAAAGCGGGCAGTGAGCGCAACGCAATTAATACGCG
TACCGCTAGCCAGGAAGAGTTTGTAGAAACGCAAAAAGGCCATCCGTCAGGATGGCCTTCTGCTTAGTTT
GATGCCTGGCAGTTTATGGCGGGCGTCCTGCCCGCCACCCTCCGGGCCGTTGCTTCACAACGTTCAAATC
CGCTCCCGGCGGATTTGTCCTACTCAGGAGAGCGTTCACCGACAAACAACAGATAAAACGAAAGGCCCAG
TCTTCCGACTGAGCCTTTCGTTTTATTTGATGCCT
