>Addgene plasmid #82911 | pDONR223_EGFR_p.ELREA_746del | depositor partial sequence | sequence record 157637 | Insert sequence
ATGCGACCCTCCGGGACGGCCGGGGCAGCGCTCCTGGCGCTGCTGGCTGCGCTCTGCCCGGCGAGTCGGG
CTCTGGAGGAAAAGAAAGTTTGCCAAGGCACGAGTAACAAGCTCACGCAGTTGGGCACTTTTGAAGATCA
TTTTCTCAGCCTCCAGAGGATGTTCAATAACTGTGAGGTGGTCCTTGGGAATTTGGAAATTACCTATGTG
CAGAGGAATTATGATCTTTCCTTCTTAAAGACCATCCAGGAGGTGGCTGGTTATGTCCTCATTGCCCTCA
ACACAGTGGAGCGAATTCCTTTGGAAAACCTGCAGATCATCAGAGGAAATATGTACTACGAAAATTCCTA
TGCCTTAGCAGTCTTATCTAACTATGATGCAAATAAAACCGGACTGAAGGAGCTGCCCATGAGAAATTTA
CAGGAAATCCTGCATGGCGCCGTGCGGTTCAGCAACAACCCTGCCCTGTGCAACGTGGAGAGCATCCAGT
GGCGGGACATAGTCAGCAGTGACTTTCTCAGCAACATGTCGATGGACTTCCAGAACCACCTGGGCAGCTG
CCAAAAGTGTGATCCAAGCTGTCCCAATGGGAGCTGCTGGGGTGCAGGAGAGGAGAACTGCCAGAAACTG
ACCAAAATCATCTGTGCCCAGCAGTGCTCCGGGCGCTGCCGTGGCAAGTCCCCCAGTGACTGCTGCCACA
ACCAGTGTGCTGCAGGCTGCACAGGCCCCCGGGAGAGCGACTGCCTGGTCTGCCGCAAATTCCGAGACGA
AGCCACGTGCAAGGACACCTGCCCCCCACTCATGCTCTACAACCCCACCACGTACCAGATGGATGTGAAC
CCCGAGGGCAAATACAGCTTTGGTGCCACCTGCGTGAAGAAGTGTCCCCGTAATTATGTGGTGACAGATC
ACGGCTCGTGCGTCCGAGCCTGTGGGGCCGACAGCTATGAGATGGAGGAAGACGGCGTCCGCAAGTGTAA
GAAGTGCGAAGGGCCTTGCCGCAAAGTGTGTAACGGAATAGGTATTGGTGAATTTAAAGACTCACTCTCC
ATAAATGCTACGAATATTAAACACTTCAAAAACTGCACCTCCATCAGTGGCGATCTCCACATCCTGCCGG
TGGCATTTAGGGGTGACTCCTTCACACATACTCCTCCTCTGGATCCACAGGAACTGGATATTCTGAAAAC
CGTAAAGGAAATCACAGGGTTTTTGCTGATTCAGGCTTGGCCTGAAAACAGGACGGACCTCCATGCCTTT
GAGAACCTAGAAATCATACGCGGCAGGACCAAGCAACATGGTCAGTTTTCTCTTGCAGTCGTCAGCCTGA
ACATAACATCCTTGGGATTACGCTCCCTCAAGGAGATAAGTGATGGAGATGTGATAATTTCAGGAAACAA
AAATTTGTGCTATGCAAATACAATAAACTGGAAAAAACTGTTTGGGACCTCCGGTCAGAAAACCAAAATT
ATAAGCAACAGAGGTGAAAACAGCTGCAAGGCCACAGGCCAGGTCTGCCATGCCTTGTGCTCCCCCGAGG
GCTGCTGGGGCCCGGAGCCCAGGGACTGCGTCTCTTGCCGGAATGTCAGCCGAGGCAGGGAATGCGTGGA
CAAGTGCAACCTTCTGGAGGGTGAGCCAAGGGAGTTTGTGGAGAACTCTGAGTGCATACAGTGCCACCCA
GAGTGCCTGCCTCAGGCCATGAACATCACCTGCACAGGACGGGGACCAGACAACTGTATCCAGTGTGCCC
ACTACATTGACGGCCCCCACTGCGTCAAGACCTGCCCGGCAGGAGTCATGGGAGAAAACAACACCCTGGT
CTGGAAGTACGCAGACGCCGGCCATGTGTGCCACCTGTGCCATCCAAACTGCACCTACGGATGCACTGGG
CCAGGTCTTGAAGGCTGTCCAACGAATGGGCCTAAGATCCCGTCCATCGCCACTGGGATGGTGGGGGCCC
TCCTCTTGCTGCTGGTGGTGGCCCTGGGGATCGGCCTCTTCATGCGAAGGCGCCACATCGTTCGGAAGCG
CACGCTGCGGAGGCTGCTGCAGGAGAGGGAGCTTGTGGAGCCTCTTACACCCAGTGGAGAAGCTCCCAAC
CAAGCTCTCTTGAGGATCTTGAAGGAAACTGAATTCAAAAAGATCAAAGTGCTGGGCTCCGGTGCGTTCG
GCACGGTGTATAAGGGACTCTGGATCCCAGAAGGTGAGAAAGTTAAAATTCCCGTCGCTATCAAAACATC
TCCGAAAGCCAACAAGGAAATCCTCGATGAAGCCTACGTGATGGCCAGCGTGGACAACCCCCACGTGTGC
CGCCTGCTGGGCATCTGCCTCACCTCCACCGTGCAACTCATCACGCAGCTCATGCCCTTCGGCTGCCTCC
TGGACTATGTCCGGGAACACAAAGACAATATTGGCTCCCAGTACCTGCTCAACTGGTGTGTGCAGATCGC
AAAGGGCATGAACTACTTGGAGGACCGTCGCTTGGTGCACCGCGACCTGGCAGCCAGGAACGTACTGGTG
AAAACACCGCAGCATGTCAAGATCACAGATTTTGGGCTGGCCAAACTGCTGGGTGCGGAAGAGAAAGAAT
ACCATGCAGAAGGAGGCAAAGTGCCTATCAAGTGGATGGCATTGGAATCAATTTTACACAGAATCTATAC
CCACCAGAGTGATGTCTGGAGCTACGGGGTGACCGTTTGGGAGTTGATGACCTTTGGATCCAAGCCATAT
GACGGAATCCCTGCCAGCGAGATCTCCTCCATCCTGGAGAAAGGAGAACGCCTCCCTCAGCCACCCATAT
GTACCATCGATGTCTACATGATCATGGTCAAGTGCTGGATGATAGACGCAGATAGTCGCCCAAAGTTCCG
TGAGTTGATCATCGAATTCTCCAAAATGGCCCGAGACCCCCAGCGCTACCTTGTCATTCAGGGGGATGAA
AGAATGCATTTGCCAAGTCCTACAGACTCCAACTTCTACCGTGCCCTGATGGATGAAGAAGACATGGACG
ACGTGGTGGATGCCGACGAGTACCTCATCCCACAGCAGGGCTTCTTCAGCAGCCCCTCCACGTCACGGAC
TCCCCTCCTGAGCTCTCTGAGTGCAACCAGCAACAATTCCACCGTGGCTTGCATTGATAGAAATGGGCTG
CAAAGCTGTCCCATCAAGGAAGACAGCTTCTTGCAGCGATACAGCTCAGACCCCACAGGCGCCTTGACTG
AGGACAGCATAGACGACACCTTCCTCCCAGTGCCTGAATACATAAACCAGTCCGTTCCCAAAAGGCCCGC
TGGCTCTGTGCAGAATCCTGTCTATCACAATCAGCCTCTGAACCCCGCGCCCAGCAGAGACCCACACTAC
CAGGACCCCCACAGCACTGCAGTGGGCAACCCCGAGTATCTCAACACTGTCCAGCCCACCTGTGTCAACA
GCACATTCGACAGCCCTGCCCACTGGGCCCAGAAAGGCAGCCACCAAATTAGCCTGGACAACCCTGACTA
CCAGCAGGACTTCTTTCCCAAGGAAGCCAAGCCAAATGGCATCTTTAAGGGCTCCACAGCTGAAAATGCA
GAATACCTAAGGGTCGCGCCACAAAGCAGTGAATTTATTGGAGCATGA
